Addgene plasmid #187584: pcDNA5-FRT/TO-3*Flag-APEX2 C-term SP100
Purpose: Express FLAG epitope and APEX2-tagged SP100 fusion protein in mammalian cells
Depositing lab: Benjamin Blencowe. Depositing organization: University of Toronto. Publication: Systematic mapping of nuclear domain-associated transcripts reveals speckles and lamina as hubs of functionally distinct retained introns. Barutcu AR, Wu M, Braunschweig U, Dyakov BJA, Luo Z, Turner KM, Durbic T, Lin ZY, Weatheritt RJ, Maass PG, Gingras AC, Blencowe BJ. Mol Cell. 2022 Mar 3;82(5):1035-1052.e9. doi: 10.1016/j.molcel.2021.12.010. Epub 2022 Feb 18. PubMed 35182477.
Backbone
  Vector backbone: pCDNA5/FRT/TO
  Backbone manufacturer: Thermofisher
  Vector type: Mammalian Expression
Growth in bacteria
  Bacterial resistance: Ampicillin, 100 μg/mL
  Growth temperature: 37°C
  Growth strain: DH5alpha
  Copy number: High Copy
Gene/Insert
  Gene/Insert name: SP100
  Species: H. sapiens (human)
  Entrez Gene: SP100 (a.k.a. lysp100b)
  Promoter: CMV
  Tag / fusion protein: APEX2-FLAG (C terminal on insert)
  Cloning method: Gateway Cloning
  Sequencing primers: 5′ CMV; 3′ BGHR
Resource information
  A portion of this plasmid was derived from a plasmid made by: The cDNA Gateway entry clone for this plasmid was provided by Dr. Anne-Claude Gingras' laboratory at Lunenfeld-Tanenbaum Research Institute.
Terms and licenses: Academic/Nonprofit Terms; Industry Terms: Not Available to Industry
How to cite: pcDNA5-FRT/TO-3*Flag-APEX2 C-term SP100 was a gift from Benjamin Blencowe (Addgene plasmid # 187584 ; http://n2t.net/addgene:187584 ; RRID:Addgene_187584)
