[The description below was written by a language model from this plasmid's Addgene catalogue record and pLannotate feature annotations shown in this document.]
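Description:
pcDNA5-FRT/TO-3*Flag-APEX2 C-term SP100 is a mammalian expression plasmid built on the pcDNA5/FRT/TO backbone, designed to express human SP100 fused at its C-terminus to the APEX2 peroxidase and a 3xFLAG epitope. In bacteria it is maintained through a high-copy ColE1/pUC-type origin and selected with ampicillin via the AmpR (β-lactamase) cassette.

The expression unit is driven by the CMV enhancer and immediate-early promoter. This is followed by short matches annotated as tet-operator-containing promoter fragments, which correspond to the tetracycline operator sites of the "TO" backbone. In cells expressing the Tet repressor these sites keep transcription off until tetracycline or doxycycline is added. The SP100 coding sequence was introduced by Gateway cloning and sits between attB1 and attB2 sites. It is annotated as a fragment relative to the Swiss-Prot reference, so it may represent a shorter isoform or partial match, which the record does not clarify. Downstream come APEX2, 3xFLAG and a bGH polyadenylation signal.

An FRT site immediately precedes a hygromycin resistance gene with an SV40 poly(A) and no annotated promoter of its own. This arrangement allows FLP-mediated integration into a host line carrying a genomic FRT site, where insertion activates hygromycin resistance and yields isogenic, single-copy stable lines.

SP100 is a major constituent of PML nuclear bodies, so the fusion targets APEX2 to that compartment for proximity biotinylation. The associated study mapped transcripts associated with nuclear domains, which fits use of the construct for APEX-based labelling of molecules near these bodies. The FLAG tag serves for detection or purification.
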