Features (pLannotate 1.2.2; 25 found; start..end, strand, type, name):
     28..80      -  misc_feature   bom (fragment): basis of mobility region from pBR322
    235..614     +  enhancer       CMV enhancer: human cytomegalovirus immediate early enhancer
    615..818     +  promoter       CMV promoter: human cytomegalovirus (CMV) immediate early promoter
    820..839     +  promoter       PLtetO-1 promoter (fragment): modified phage lambda PL promoter with tet operator sites (Lutz and Bujard, 1997)
    841..860     +  promoter       PLtetO-1 promoter (fragment): modified phage lambda PL promoter with tet operator sites (Lutz and Bujard, 1997)
    868..901     +  promoter       TRE3GV promoter (fragment): 3rd-generation Tet-responsive promoter that can be activated by binding of Tet-On® 3G, optimized for retroviral and lentiviral vectors
    988..1005    +  protein_bind   attB1 (fragment): mutant version of attB; core recombination site for the Gateway® BP reaction BP Clonase™
   1011..2447    +  CDS            SP100 (fragment): SP100_HUMAN - Experimental evidence at protein level: Swiss-Prot protein existence level 1. Together with PML, this tumor suppressor is a major constituent of the PML bodies, a subnuclear organelle involved in a large number of physiological processes including cell growth, differentiation and apoptosis. Functions as a transcriptional coactivator of ETS1 and ETS2 according to PubMed:11909962. Under certain conditions, it may also act as a corepressor of ETS1 preventing its binding to DNA according to PubMed:15247905. Through the regulation of ETS1 it may play a role in angiogenesis, controllin
   2452..2476    -  protein_bind   attB2: mutant version of attB; recombination site for the Gateway® BP reaction BP Clonase™
   2487..3233    +  CDS            APEX2: soybean ascorbate peroxidase, engineered to serve as a monomeric tag for electron microscopy and live-cell proteomics (Lam et al., 2015) more active than the original APEX due to the A134P mutation
   3234..3299    +  CDS            3xFLAG: three tandem FLAG® epitope tags, followed by an enterokinase cleavage site
   3346..3570    +  polyA_signal   bGH poly(A) signal: bovine growth hormone polyadenylation signal
   3574..3595    +  promoter       SV40 promoter (fragment): SV40 enhancer and early promoter
   3616..3849    +  rep_origin     f1 ori (fragment) (sequence partly withheld): f1 bacteriophage origin of replication; arrow indicates direction of (+) strand synthesis
   3854..3901    +  protein_bind   FRT: FLP-mediated recombination occurs in the 8-bp core sequence TCTAGAAA (Turan and Bode, 2011). FLP recombinase from the Saccharomyces cerevisiae 2μ plasmid
   3909..4931    +  CDS            HygR: hygromycin B phosphotransferase confers resistance to hygromycin
   4941..5066    +  CDS            ble (fragment): BLE_KLEPN - Experimental evidence at protein level: Swiss-Prot protein existence level 1. Binding protein with a strong affinity to the bleomycin family of antibiotics. Binds to CL990; an antimitotic-antibiotic compound. From Klebsiella pneumoniae.
   5061..5182    +  polyA_signal   SV40 poly(A) signal: SV40 polyadenylation signal
   5255..5271    -  protein_bind   lac operator: The lac repressor binds to the lac operator to inhibit transcription in E. coli. This inhibition can be relieved by adding lactose or isopropyl-β-D-thiogalactopyranoside (IPTG). lac repressor encoded by lacI
   5279..5309    -  promoter       lac promoter: promoter for the E. coli lac operon
   5324..5345    -  protein_bind   CAP binding site: CAP binding activates transcription in the presence of cAMP. E. coli catabolite activator protein
   5358..5450    -  CDS            lacI (fragment): lac repressor; lacI; The lac repressor binds to the lac operator to inhibit transcription in E. coli. This inhibition can be relieved by adding lactose or isopropyl-β-D-thiogalactopyranoside (IPTG).
   5633..6221    -  rep_origin     ori: high-copy-number ColE1/pMB1/pBR322/pUC origin of replication
   6392..7252    -  CDS            AmpR: β-lactamase; bla; confers resistance to ampicillin, carbenicillin, and related antibiotics
   7253..7357    -  promoter       AmpR promoter: bla
>Addgene plasmid #187584 | pcDNA5-FRT/TO-3*Flag-APEX2 C-term SP100 | addgene full sequence | sequence record 367946 | Addgene NGS Result
GACGGATCGGGAGATCTCCCGATCCCCTATGGTGCACTCTCAGTACAATCTGCTCTGATGCCGCATAGTT
AAGCCAGTATCTGCTCCCTGCTTGTGTGTTGGAGGTCGCTGAGTAGTGCGCGAGCAAAATTTAAGCTACA
ACAAGGCAAGGCTTGACCGACAATTGCATGAAGAATCTGCTTAGGGTTAGGCGTTTTGCGCTGCTTCGCG
ATGTACGGGCCAGATATACGCGTTGACATTGATTATTGACTAGTTATTAATAGTAATCAATTACGGGGTC
ATTAGTTCATAGCCCATATATGGAGTTCCGCGTTACATAACTTACGGTAAATGGCCCGCCTGGCTGACCG
CCCAACGACCCCCGCCCATTGACGTCAATAATGACGTATGTTCCCATAGTAACGCCAATAGGGACTTTCC
ATTGACGTCAATGGGTGGAGTATTTACGGTAAACTGCCCACTTGGCAGTACATCAAGTGTATCATATGCC
AAGTACGCCCCCTATTGACGTCAATGACGGTAAATGGCCCGCCTGGCATTATGCCCAGTACATGACCTTA
TGGGACTTTCCTACTTGGCAGTACATCTACGTATTAGTCATCGCTATTACCATGGTGATGCGGTTTTGGC
AGTACATCAATGGGCGTGGATAGCGGTTTGACTCACGGGGATTTCCAAGTCTCCACCCCATTGACGTCAA
TGGGAGTTTGTTTTGGCACCAAAATCAACGGGACTTTCCAAAATGTCGTAACAACTCCGCCCCATTGACG
CAAATGGGCGGTAGGCGTGTACGGTGGGAGGTCTATATAAGCAGAGCTCTCCCTATCAGTGATAGAGATC
TCCCTATCAGTGATAGAGATCGTCGACGAGCTCGTTTAGTGAACCGTCAGATCGCCTGGAGACGCCATCC
ACGCTGTTTTGACCTCCATAGAAGACACCGGGACCGATCCAGCCTCCGGACTCTAGCGTTTAAACTTAAG
CTTTAGACAAGTTTGTACAAAAAAGTTGGCATGGCAGGTGGGGGCGGCGACCTGAGCACCAGGAGGCTGA
ATGAATGTATTTCACCAGTAGCAAATGAGATGAACCATCTTCCTGCACACAGCCACGATTTGCAAAGGAT
GTTCACGGAAGACCAGGGTGTAGATGACAGGCTGCTCTATGACATTGTATTCAAGCACTTCAAAAGAAAT
AAGGTGGAGATTTCAAATGCAATAAAAAAGACATTTCCATTCCTCGAGGGCCTCCGTGATCGTGATCTCA
TCACAAATAAAATGTTTGAAGATTCTCAAGATTCTTGTAGAAACCTGGTCCCTGTACAGAGAGTGGTGTA
CAATGTTCTTAGTGAACTGGAGAAGACATTTAACCTGCCAGTTCTGGAAGCACTGTTCAGCGATGTCAAC
ATGCAGGAATACCCCGATTTAATTCACATTTATAAAGGCTTTGAAAATGTAATCCATGACAAATTGCCTC
TCCAAGAAAGTGAAGAAGAAGAGAGGGAGGAGAGGTCTGGCCTCCAACTAAGTCTTGAACAAGGAACTGG
TGAAAACTCTTTTCGAAGCCTGACTTGGCCACCTTCGGGTTCCCCATCTCATGCTGGTACAACCCCACCT
GAAAATGGACTCTCAGAGCACCCCTGTGAAACAGAACAGATAAATGCAAAGAGAAAAGATACAACCAGTG
ACAAAGATGATTCGCTAGGAAGCCAACAAACAAATGAACAATGTGCTCAAAAGGCTGAGCCAACAGAGTC
CTGCGAACAAATTGCTGTCCAAGTGAATAATGGGGATGCTGGAAGGGAGATGCCCTGCCCGTTGCCCTGT
GATGAAGAAAGCCCAGAGGCAGAGCTACACAACCATGGAATCCAAATTAATTCCTGTTCTGTGCGACTGG
TGGATATAAAAAAGGAAAAGCCATTTTCTAATTCAAAAGTTGAGTGCCAAGCCCAAGCAAGAACTCATCA
TAACCAGGCATCTGACATAATAGTCATCAGCAGTGAGGACTCTGAAGGATCCACTGACGTTGATGAGCCC
TTAGAAGTCTTCATCTCAGCACCGAGAAGTGAGCCTGTGATCAATAATGACAACCCTTTAGAATCAAATG
ATGAAAAGGAGGGCCAAGAAGCCACTTGCTCACGACCCCAGATTGTACCAGAGCCCATGGATTTCAGAAA
ATTATCTACATTCAGAGAAAGTTTTAAGAAAAGAGTGATAGGACAAGACCACGACTTTTCAGAATCCAGT
GAGGAGGAGGCGCCCGCAGAAGCCTCAAGCGGGGCACTGAGAAGCAAGCATGGTGAGAAGGCTCCTATGA
CTTCTAGAAGTACATCTACTTGGAGAATACCCAGCAGGAAGAGACGTTTCAGCAGTAGTGACTTTTCAGA
CCTGAGTAATGGAGAAGAGCTTCAGGAAACCTGCAGCTCATCCCTAAGAAGAGGGTCAGGTAAAGAAGAT
TACCCAACTTTCTTGTACAAAGTGGTTGATTCTAGAGGAAAGTCTTACCCAACTGTGAGTGCTGATTACC
AGGACGCCGTTGAGAAGGCGAAGAAGAAGCTCAGAGGCTTCATCGCTGAGAAGAGATGCGCTCCTCTAAT
GCTCCGTTTGGCATTCCACTCTGCTGGAACCTTTGACAAGGGCACGAAGACCGGTGGACCCTTCGGAACC
ATCAAGCACCCTGCCGAACTGGCTCACAGCGCTAACAACGGTCTTGACATCGCTGTTAGGCTTTTGGAGC
CACTCAAGGCGGAGTTCCCTATTTTGAGCTACGCCGATTTCTACCAGTTGGCTGGCGTTGTTGCCGTTGA
GGTCACGGGTGGACCTAAGGTTCCATTCCACCCTGGAAGAGAGGACAAGCCTGAGCCACCACCAGAGGGT
CGCTTGCCTGATCCCACTAAGGGTTCTGACCATTTGAGAGATGTGTTTGGCAAAGCTATGGGGCTTACTG
ACCAAGATATCGTTGCTCTATCTGGGGGTCACACTATTGGAGCTGCACACAAGGAGCGTTCTGGATTTGA
GGGTCCCTGGACCTCTAATCCTCTTATTTTCGACAACTCATACTTCACGGAGTTGTTGAGTGGTGAGAAG
GAAGGTCTCCTTCAGCTACCTTCTGACAAGGCTCTTTTGTCTGACCCTGTATTCCGCCCTCTCGTTGATA
AATATGCAGCGGACGAAGATGCCTTCTTTGCTGATTACGCTGAGGCTCACCAAAAGCTTTCCGAGCTTGG
GTTTGCTGATGCCGACTACAAAGACCATGACGGTGATTATAAAGATCATGACATCGATTACAAGGATGAC
GATGACAAGTAACTCGAGTCTAGAGGGCCCGTTTAAACCCGCTGATCAGCCTCGACTGTGCCTTCTAGTT
GCCAGCCATCTGTTGTTTGCCCCTCCCCCGTGCCTTCCTTGACCCTGGAAGGTGCCACTCCCACTGTCCT
TTCCTAATAAAATGAGGAAATTGCATCGCATTGTCTGAGTAGGTGTCATTCTATTCTGGGGGGTGGGGTG
GGGCAGGACAGCAAGGGGGAGGATTGGGAAGACAATAGCAGGCATGCTGGGGATGCGGTGGGCTCTATGG
CTTCTGAGGCGGAAAGAACCAGCTGGGGCTCTAGGGGGTATCCCC
[124 nt withheld, positions 3616-3739]
C
[91 nt withheld, positions 3741-3831]
AGGGTGATGGTTCACGTACCTAGAAGTTCCTATTCCGAAGTTCCTATTCTCTAGAAAGTATAGGAACTTC
CTTGGCCAAAAAGCCTGAACTCACCGCGACGTCTGTCGAGAAGTTTCTGATCGAAAAGTTCGACAGCGTC
TCCGACCTGATGCAGCTCTCGGAGGGCGAAGAATCTCGTGCTTTCAGCTTCGATGTAGGAGGGCGTGGAT
ATGTCCTGCGGGTAAATAGCTGCGCCGATGGTTTCTACAAAGATCGTTATGTTTATCGGCACTTTGCATC
GGCCGCGCTCCCGATTCCGGAAGTGCTTGACATTGGGGAGTTCAGCGAGAGCCTGACCTATTGCATCTCC
CGCCGTGCACAGGGTGTCACGTTGCAAGACCTGCCTGAAACCGAACTGCCCGCTGTTCTGCAGCCGGTCG
CGGAGGCCATGGATGCGATCGCTGCGGCCGATCTTAGCCAGACGAGCGGGTTCGGCCCATTCGGACCGCA
AGGAATCGGTCAATACACTACATGGCGTGATTTCATATGCGCGATTGCTGATCCCCATGTGTATCACTGG
CAAACTGTGATGGACGACACCGTCAGTGCGTCCGTCGCGCAGGCTCTCGATGAGCTGATGCTTTGGGCCG
AGGACTGCCCCGAAGTCCGGCACCTCGTGCACGCGGATTTCGGCTCCAACAATGTCCTGACGGACAATGG
CCGCATAACAGCGGTCATTGACTGGAGCGAGGCGATGTTCGGGGATTCCCAATACGAGGTCGCCAACATC
TTCTTCTGGAGGCCGTGGTTGGCTTGTATGGAGCAGCAGACGCGCTACTTCGAGCGGAGGCATCCGGAGC
TTGCAGGATCGCCGCGGCTCCGGGCGTATATGCTCCGCATTGGTCTTGACCAACTCTATCAGAGCTTGGT
TGACGGCAATTTCGATGATGCAGCTTGGGCGCAGGGTCGATGCGACGCAATCGTCCGATCCGGAGCCGGG
ACTGTCGGGCGTACACAAATCGCCCGCAGAAGCGCGGCCGTCTGGACCGATGGCTGTGTAGAAGTACTCG
CCGATAGTGGAAACCGACGCCCCAGCACTCGTCCGAGGGCAAAGGAATAGCACGTACTACGAGATTTCGA
TTCCACCGCCGCCTTCTATGAAAGGTTGGGCTTCGGAATCGTTTTCCGGGACGCCGGCTGGATGATCCTC
CAGCGCGGGGATCTCATGCTGGAGTTCTTCGCCCACCCCAACTTGTTTATTGCAGCTTATAATGGTTACA
AATAAAGCAATAGCATCACAAATTTCACAAATAAAGCATTTTTTTCACTGCATTCTAGTTGTGGTTTGTC
CAAACTCATCAATGTATCTTATCATGTCTGTATACCGTCGACCTCTAGCTAGAGCTTGGCGTAATCATGG
TCATAGCTGTTTCCTGTGTGAAATTGTTATCCGCTCACAATTCCACACAACATACGAGCCGGAAGCATAA
AGTGTAAAGCCTGGGGTGCCTAATGAGTGAGCTAACTCACATTAATTGCGTTGCGCTCACTGCCCGCTTT
CCAGTCGGGAAACCTGTCGTGCCAGCTGCATTAATGAATCGGCCAACGCGCGGGGAGAGGCGGTTTGCGT
ATTGGGCGCTCTTCCGCTTCCTCGCTCACTGACTCGCTGCGCTCGGTCGTTCGGCTGCGGCGAGCGGTAT
CAGCTCACTCAAAGGCGGTAATACGGTTATCCACAGAATCAGGGGATAACGCAGGAAAGAACATGTGAGC
AAAAGGCCAGCAAAAGGCCAGGAACCGTAAAAAGGCCGCGTTGCTGGCGTTTTTCCATAGGCTCCGCCCC
CCTGACGAGCATCACAAAAATCGACGCTCAAGTCAGAGGTGGCGAAACCCGACAGGACTATAAAGATACC
AGGCGTTTCCCCCTGGAAGCTCCCTCGTGCGCTCTCCTGTTCCGACCCTGCCGCTTACCGGATACCTGTC
CGCCTTTCTCCCTTCGGGAAGCGTGGCGCTTTCTCATAGCTCACGCTGTAGGTATCTCAGTTCGGTGTAG
GTCGTTCGCTCCAAGCTGGGCTGTGTGCACGAACCCCCCGTTCAGCCCGACCGCTGCGCCTTATCCGGTA
ACTATCGTCTTGAGTCCAACCCGGTAAGACACGACTTATCGCCACTGGCAGCAGCCACTGGTAACAGGAT
TAGCAGAGCGAGGTATGTAGGCGGTGCTACAGAGTTCTTGAAGTGGTGGCCTAACTACGGCTACACTAGA
AGAACAGTATTTGGTATCTGCGCTCTGCTGAAGCCAGTTACCTTCGGAAAAAGAGTTGGTAGCTCTTGAT
CCGGCAAACAAACCACCGCTGGTAGCGGTGGTTTTTTTGTTTGCAAGCAGCAGATTACGCGCAGAAAAAA
AGGATCTCAAGAAGATCCTTTGATCTTTTCTACGGGGTCTGACGCTCAGTGGAACGAAAACTCACGTTAA
GGGATTTTGGTCATGAGATTATCAAAAAGGATCTTCACCTAGATCCTTTTAAATTAAAAATGAAGTTTTA
AATCAATCTAAAGTATATATGAGTAAACTTGGTCTGACAGTTACCAATGCTTAATCAGTGAGGCACCTAT
CTCAGCGATCTGTCTATTTCGTTCATCCATAGTTGCCTGACTCCCCGTCGTGTAGATAACTACGATACGG
GAGGGCTTACCATCTGGCCCCAGTGCTGCAATGATACCGCGAGACCCACGCTCACCGGCTCCAGATTTAT
CAGCAATAAACCAGCCAGCCGGAAGGGCCGAGCGCAGAAGTGGTCCTGCAACTTTATCCGCCTCCATCCA
GTCTATTAATTGTTGCCGGGAAGCTAGAGTAAGTAGTTCGCCAGTTAATAGTTTGCGCAACGTTGTTGCC
ATTGCTACAGGCATCGTGGTGTCACGCTCGTCGTTTGGTATGGCTTCATTCAGCTCCGGTTCCCAACGAT
CAAGGCGAGTTACATGATCCCCCATGTTGTGCAAAAAAGCGGTTAGCTCCTTCGGTCCTCCGATCGTTGT
CAGAAGTAAGTTGGCCGCAGTGTTATCACTCATGGTTATGGCAGCACTGCATAATTCTCTTACTGTCATG
CCATCCGTAAGATGCTTTTCTGTGACTGGTGAGTACTCAACCAAGTCATTCTGAGAATAGTGTATGCGGC
GACCGAGTTGCTCTTGCCCGGCGTCAATACGGGATAATACCGCGCCACATAGCAGAACTTTAAAAGTGCT
CATCATTGGAAAACGTTCTTCGGGGCGAAAACTCTCAAGGATCTTACCGCTGTTGAGATCCAGTTCGATG
TAACCCACTCGTGCACCCAACTGATCTTCAGCATCTTTTACTTTCACCAGCGTTTCTGGGTGAGCAAAAA
CAGGAAGGCAAAATGCCGCAAAAAAGGGAATAAGGGCGACACGGAAATGTTGAATACTCATACTCTTCCT
TTTTCAATATTATTGAAGCATTTATCAGGGTTATTGTCTCATGAGCGGATACATATTTGAATGTATTTAG
AAAAATAAACAAATAGGGGTTCCGCGCACATTTCCCCGAAAAGTGCCACCTGACGTC
